Addgene plasmid #17628: iDuet011a
Depositing lab: Linzhao Cheng. Depositing organization: Johns Hopkins University and School of Medicine. Publication: Inducible and reversible transgene expression in human stem cells after efficient and stable gene transfer. Zhou BY, Ye Z, Chen G, Gao ZP, Zhang YA, Cheng L. Stem Cells. 2007 Mar . 25(3):779-89. 10.1634/stemcells.2006-0128 PubMed 17158240.
Backbone
  Vector backbone: Duet011
  Vector type: Mammalian Expression, Lentiviral
  Selectable markers: Hygromycin ; GFP
Growth in bacteria
  Bacterial resistance: Ampicillin, 100 μg/mL
  Growth temperature: 37°C
  Growth strain: Stbl3
  Copy number: High Copy
Gene/Insert
  Gene/Insert name: TetO7 - UBC promoter - GFP - PGK promoter - Hygro
  Cloning method: Restriction Enzyme
  Sequencing primers: 5′ EGFP-N
Terms and licenses: Academic/Nonprofit Terms; Industry Terms: Not Available to Industry
Depositor comments: Lentiviral dual promoter/dual-gene expression vector is dubbed Duet (for Dual-gene, excisable transgene). Tet-Inducible Vector. The 309bp tetO7 sequence was PCR-amplified from the template pLVTH-siGFP. The inducible iDuet011A vector has the tetO7 sequence inserted at the PacI site (with a BstXI linker), immediately upstream of the UBC promoter
How to cite: iDuet011a was a gift from Linzhao Cheng (Addgene plasmid # 17628 ; http://n2t.net/addgene:17628 ; RRID:Addgene_17628)
