[The description below was written by a language model from this plasmid's Addgene catalogue record.]
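Description:
iDuet011a is a lentiviral mammalian expression plasmid built on the Duet011 backbone, one of a family of dual-promoter, dual-gene vectors whose name stands for "Dual-gene, excisable transgene". It is propagated in bacteria as a high-copy plasmid under ampicillin selection. The recommended host is a recombination-deficient strain of the type commonly used to keep lentiviral repeat sequences stable. No feature table accompanies the record, so the viral elements (LTRs, packaging signal and similar parts), the bacterial origin and the sequences that make the transgene excisable are not individually documented here.

The payload consists of two expression units in tandem. In the first, a UBC (ubiquitin C) promoter drives GFP. In the second, a PGK promoter drives a hygromycin resistance gene. Transduced cells can therefore be tracked or sorted by fluorescence and also enriched by drug selection. What distinguishes the inducible "i" version is a 309 bp tetO7 element, an array of seven tet operator sites, amplified from another lentiviral plasmid and inserted through a linker at the PacI site immediately upstream of the UBC promoter. Operator sites in this position put the otherwise constitutive promoter under the control of a tetracycline-responsive regulator protein, so that GFP expression can be switched by tetracycline or doxycycline. The record does not state which regulator is used or whether it must be supplied from a separate vector.

According to the associated publication title, the vector was developed for inducible and reversible transgene expression in human stem cells after efficient, stable gene transfer. In this construct GFP occupies the regulated position and serves as the reporter.
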