>Addgene plasmid #17628 | iDuet011a | addgene partial sequence | sequence record 23520 | 17628 with EGFP-N
GCTCTGCCCTNGCTCCCATGGTGGCGACCGGTACCCGGGGATCCTCTAGAGTCGACCTGCAGCCCAAGCT
TCGTCTAACAAAAAAGCCAAAAACGGCCAGAATTTAGCGGACAATTTACTAGTCTAACACTGAAAATTAC
ATATTGACCCAAATGATTACATTTCAAAAGGTGCCTAAAAAACTTCACAAAACACACTCGCCAACCCCGA
GCGCATAGTTCAAAACCGGAGCTTCAGCTACTTAAGAAGATAGGTACATAAAACCGACCAAAGAAACTGA
CGCCTCACTTATCCCTCCCCTCACCAGAGGTCCGGCGCCTGTCGATTCAGGAGAGCCTACCCTAGGCCCG
AACCCTGCGTCCTGCGACGGAGAAAAGCCTACCGCACACCTACCGGCAGGTGGCCCCACCCTGCATTATA
AGCCAACAGAACGGGTGACGTCACGACACGACGAGGGCGCGCGCTCCCAAAGGTACGGGTGCACTGCCCA
ACGGCACCGCCATAACTGCCGCCCCCGCAACAGACGACAAACCGAGTTCTCCAGTCAGTGACAAACTTCA
CGTCAGGGTCCCCAGATGGTGCCCCAGCCCATCTCACCCGAATAAGAGCTTTCCCGCATTAGCGAAGGCC
TCAAGACCTTGGGTTCTTGCCGCCCACCATGCCCCCCACCTTGTTTCAACGACCTCACAGCCCGCCTCAC
AAGCGTCTTCCATTCAAGACTCGGGAACAGCCGCCATTTTGCTGCGCTCCCCCCAACCCCCAGTTCAGGG
CAACCTTGCTCGCGGACCAGACTACAGCCTTGGGGGTTTCTCCACACGCTNCGTCCACCGAGGGGCCGGG
GCCACNAAGCCCGGCAG
